Addgene plasmid #118579: pMRE-Tn7-167
Purpose: miniTn7 plasmid to deliver constitutively expressed fluorescent protein genes in bacteria
Depositing lab: Mitja Remus-Emsermann. Depositing organization: University of Canterbury. Publication: Chromatic Bacteria - A Broad Host-Range Plasmid and Chromosomal Insertion Toolbox for Fluorescent Protein Expression in Bacteria. Schlechter RO, Jun H, Bernach M, Oso S, Boyd E, Munoz-Lintz DA, Dobson RCJ, Remus DM, Remus-Emsermann MNP. Front Microbiol. 2018 Dec 12;9:3052. doi: 10.3389/fmicb.2018.03052. eCollection 2018. PubMed 30631309.
Backbone
  Vector backbone: pGRG36
  Vector type: Bacterial Expression ; miniTn7 delivery vector
  Selectable markers: Chloramphenicol/ Tetracycline
Growth in bacteria
  Bacterial resistance: Ampicillin, 100 μg/mL
  Growth temperature: 30°C
  Growth strain: E. coli S17-1 lambda pir
  Copy number: Low Copy
Gene/Insert
  Gene/Insert name: mClover3
  Species: Synthetic
  Cloning method: Restriction Enzyme; 5′ cloning site Unknown (unknown if destroyed)
Resource information
  A portion of this plasmid was derived from a plasmid made by: pNCSmClover3
Terms and licenses: Academic/Nonprofit Terms; Industry Terms: Not Available to Industry
Depositor comments: Please visit https://www.biorxiv.org/content/early/2018/09/07/402172 for bioRxiv preprint.
How to cite: pMRE-Tn7-167 was a gift from Mitja Remus-Emsermann (Addgene plasmid # 118579 ; http://n2t.net/addgene:118579 ; RRID:Addgene_118579)
