[The description below was written by a language model from this plasmid's Addgene catalogue record and pLannotate feature annotations shown in this document.]
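Description:
pMRE-Tn7-167 is a 16.6 kb miniTn7 delivery plasmid built on the pGRG36 backbone, designed to place a constitutively expressed fluorescent protein gene into bacterial chromosomes. It replicates from the low-copy pSC101 origin with a temperature-sensitive Rep101 (A56V) protein, so it is maintained at permissive temperature and can be lost from recipients afterwards. An AmpR (β-lactamase) cassette on the backbone selects for the plasmid itself. An incP oriT allows conjugative transfer, consistent with its maintenance in the mobilising E. coli strain S17-1 λ pir.

Because the plasmid is circular, the transposable segment runs from the Tn7R end, across the sequence origin, to the Tn7L end. It carries the tetracycline resistance gene tetA with an adjacent tetR fragment, followed by the mClover3 coding sequence (a bright, photostable green-yellow fluorescent protein, derived here from pNCS-mClover3) with a lambda t0 terminator. Next come a chloramphenicol acetyltransferase gene with a fragment of its own promoter and an rrnB T1 terminator. These two markers match the catalogue's chloramphenicol/tetracycline selection for integrants. The promoter driving mClover3 is not annotated in the feature table; the record states only that expression is constitutive. A short Tn5 transposase fragment just upstream of mClover3 appears to be a cloning remnant.

Outside the transposon ends, the backbone encodes tnsA, tnsB, tnsC and tnsD, plus a truncated tnsE, under the arabinose-regulated araBAD promoter with araC. TnsABC together with TnsD direct high-frequency, site-specific insertion at the chromosomal attTn7 site. The plasmid belongs to a broad host-range toolbox for fluorescently tagging bacteria with stable, single-copy chromosomal labels.
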