Features (pLannotate 1.2.2; 30 found; start..end, strand, type, name):
      1..720     +  CDS            mClover3: bright green-yellow fluorescent protein derived from mClover2, with improved photostability (Bajar et al., 2003) mammalian codon-optimized
    737..831     +  terminator     lambda t0 terminator: transcription terminator from phage lambda
    846..874     +  promoter       cat promoter (fragment): promoter of the E. coli cat gene encoding chloramphenicol acetyltransferase
    875..1531    +  CDS            cat: CAT_ECOLX - Experimental evidence at protein level: Swiss-Prot protein existence level 1. This enzyme is an effector of chloramphenicol resistance in bacteria. From Escherichia coli. This protein is used as a marker in many commonly used cloning vectors, such as pACYC184.
   1599..1685    +  terminator     rrnB T1 terminator: Escherichia coli rrnB; transcription terminator T1 from the E. coli rrnB gene
   1796..1961    -  mobile_element Tn7L: mini-Tn7 element (left end of the Tn7 transposon) Tn7
   2394..3344    -  CDS            Rep101(Ts): temperature-sensitive version of the RepA protein needed for replication with the pSC101 origin (Armstrong et al., 1984); rep101 encoding an A56V mutation
   3392..3614    -  rep_origin     pSC101 ori: low-copy replication origin that requires the Rep101 protein
   4099..4351    -  CDS            TcR (fragment): tetracycline efflux protein; tet; confers resistance to tetracycline
   4354..4463    +  oriT           oriT: incP origin of transfer
   4464..4592    -  rep_origin     f1 ori (fragment) (sequence partly withheld): f1 bacteriophage origin of replication; arrow indicates direction of (+) strand synthesis
   4634..5494    -  CDS            AmpR: β-lactamase; bla; confers resistance to ampicillin, carbenicillin, and related antibiotics
   5495..5586    -  promoter       AmpR promoter: bla
   5605..5632    -  terminator     rrnB T2 terminator: transcription terminator T2 from the E. coli rrnB gene
   5724..5810    -  terminator     rrnB T1 terminator: Escherichia coli rrnB; transcription terminator T1 from the E. coli rrnB gene
   5812..5927    -  ncRNA          5S rRNA: Accession: RF00001 - 5S ribosomal RNA
   6013..6050    -  misc_feature   MCS (fragment): pUC18/19 multiple cloning site
   6051..6440    -  CDS            tnsE (fragment): TNSE_ECOLX - Experimental evidence at protein level: Swiss-Prot protein existence level 1. TnsABC + TnsD promote high-frequency insertion of Tn7 into a specific target site known as att-Tn7 whereas TnsABC + TnsE promote low-frequency insertion into many different sites. From Escherichia coli.
   6447..7970    -  CDS            tnsD: TNSD_ECOLX - Protein predicted: Swiss-Prot protein existence level 4. TnsABC + TnsD promote high-frequency insertion of Tn7 into a specific target site known as att-Tn7 whereas TnsABC + TnsE promote low-frequency insertion into many different sites. From Escherichia coli.
   7976..9640    -  CDS            tnsC: TNSC_ECOLX - Experimental evidence at protein level: Swiss-Prot protein existence level 1. TnsABC + TnsD promote high-frequency insertion of Tn7 into a specific target site known as att-Tn7 whereas TnsABC + TnsE promote low-frequency insertion into many different sites. From Escherichia coli.
   9640..11745   -  CDS            tnsB: TNSB_ECOLX - Experimental evidence at protein level: Swiss-Prot protein existence level 1. Sequence-specific, DNA-binding protein required for Tn7 transposition. Recognizes sequences necessary for recombination at both left and right ends of Tn7 and, together with TnsA, forms the transposase. TnsB executes the 5'-DNA strand breakage and joining reactions. From Escherichia coli.
  11735..12553   -  CDS            tnsA: TNSA_ECOLX - Experimental evidence at protein level: Swiss-Prot protein existence level 1. Required for Tn7 transposition. Forms the transposase, together with TnsB. TnsA executes the 5'-DNA strand breakage reaction. TnsABC and TnsD promote high-frequency insertion of Tn7 into a specific target site known as ATT-Tn7 whereas TnsABC and TnsD promote low- frequency insertion into many different sites. From Escherichia coli.
  12632..12650   -  misc_feature   MCS (fragment): pUC18/19 multiple cloning site
  12671..12955   -  promoter       araBAD promoter: araBAD; promoter of the L-arabinose operon of E. coli; the araC regulatory gene is transcribed in the opposite direction (Guzman et al., 1995)
  12982..13860   +  CDS            araC: L-arabinose regulatory protein; araC
  13950..13968   -  promoter       tet promoter (fragment): E. coli promoter for tetracycline efflux protein gene
  14006..14204   -  mobile_element Tn7R (fragment): mini-Tn7 element (right end of the Tn7 transposon) Tn7
  14298..15497   -  CDS            TcR: tetracycline efflux protein; tetA; confers resistance to tetracycline
  15603..16245   +  CDS            TetR (fragment): tetracycline resistance regulatory protein; tetR
  16267..16593   +  CDS            tnpA (fragment): TN5P_ECOLX - Also known as tnp. Experimental evidence at protein level: Swiss-Prot protein existence level 1. Mediates transposition of transposon Tn5 by a 'cut and paste' mechanism. First, the monomeric transposase binds the 19 bp inverted DNA repeats flanking the transposon. Then, dimerization of the DNA- bound transposase creates a synaptic DNA complex. After nicking of the first DNA strand, excision of the transposon proceeds through a series of intermediates. The transposase then mediates the insertion of the transposon at a new site by strand transfer. The activity of the wild- type tran
>Addgene plasmid #118579 | pMRE-Tn7-167 | addgene full sequence | sequence record 226438 | Addgene NGS Result
ATGGTGAGCAAGGGCGAGGAGCTGTTCACCGGGGTGGTGCCCATCCTGGTCGAGCTGGACGGCGACGTAA
ACGGCCACAAGTTCAGCGTCCGCGGCGAGGGCGAGGGCGATGCCACCAACGGCAAGCTGACCCTGAAGTT
CATCTGCACCACCGGCAAGCTGCCCGTGCCCTGGCCCACCCTCGTGACCACCTTCGGCTACGGCGTGGCC
TGCTTCAGCCGCTACCCCGACCACATGAAGCAGCACGACTTCTTCAAGTCCGCCATGCCCGAAGGCTACG
TCCAGGAGCGCACCATCTCTTTCAAGGACGACGGTACCTACAAGACCCGCGCCGAGGTGAAGTTCGAGGG
CGACACCCTGGTGAACCGCATCGAGCTGAAGGGCATCGACTTCAAGGAGGACGGCAACATCCTGGGGCAC
AAGCTGGAGTACAACTTCAACAGCCACTACGTCTATATCACGGCCGACAAGCAGAAGAACTGCATCAAGG
CTAACTTCAAGATCCGCCACAACGTTGAGGACGGCAGCGTGCAGCTCGCCGACCACTACCAGCAGAACAC
CCCCATCGGCGACGGCCCCGTGCTGCTGCCCGACAACCACTACCTGAGCCATCAGTCCAAGCTGAGCAAA
GACCCCAACGAGAAGCGCGATCACATGGTCCTGCTGGAGTTCGTGACCGCCGCCGGGATTACACATGGCA
TGGACGAGCTGTACAAGTAATAATTAGCTGAGCTTGGACTCCTGTTGATAGATCCAGTAATGACCTCAGA
ACTCCATCTGGATTTGTTCAGAACGCTCGGTTGCCGCCGGGCGTTTTTTATTGGTGAGAATCCAAGCTAG
CTTGGCGAGATTTTCAGGAGCTAAGGAAGCTAAAATGGAGAAAAAAATCACTGGATATACCACCGTTGAT
ATATCCCAATGGCATCGTAAAGAACATTTTGAGGCATTTCAGTCAGTTGCTCAATGTACCTATAACCAGA
CCGTTCAGCTGGATATTACGGCCTTTTTAAAGACCGTAAAGAAAAATAAGCACAAGTTTTATCCGGCCTT
TATTCACATTCTTGCCCGCCTGATGAATGCTCATCCGGAATTTCGTATGGCAATGAAAGACGGTGAGCTG
GTGATATGGGATAGTGTTCACCCTTGTTACACCGTTTTCCATGAGCAAACTGAAACGTTTTCATCGCTCT
GGAGTGAATACCACGACGATTTCCGGCAGTTTCTACACATATATTCGCAAGATGTGGCGTGTTACGGTGA
AAACCTGGCCTATTTCCCTAAAGGGTTTATTGAGAATATGTTTTTCGTCTCAGCCAATCCCTGGGTGAGT
TTCACCAGTTTTGATTTAAACGTGGCCAATATGGACAACTTCTTCGCCCCCGTTTTCACCATGGGCAAAT
ATTATACGCAAGGCGACAAGGTGCTGATGCCGCTGGCGATTCAGGTTCATCATGCCGTTTGTGATGGCTT
CCATGTCGGCAGAATGCTTAATGAATTACAACAGTACTGCGATGAGTGGCAGGGCGGGGCGTAATTTTTT
TAAGGCAGTTATTGGTGCCCTTAAACGCCTGGGGTAATGACTCTCTAGCTTGAGGCATCAAATAAAACGA
AAGGCTCAGTCGAAAGACTGGGCCTTTCGTTTTATCTGTTGTTTGTCGGTGAACGCTCTCCTGAGTAGGA
CAAATCCGCCGCTAGGAGCTTGCGGCCGCCAGGGGATCTGATTAATTAAAACGTGGCTTACTAGGATCCG
ATATCATTTAAATCTAGGGATAACAGGGTAATACTAGTGTCGACCAACCAGATAAGTGAAATCTAGTTCC
AAACTATTTTGTCATTTTTAATTTTCGTATTAGCTTACGACGCTACACCCAGTTCCCATCTATTTTGTCA
CTCTTCCCTAAATAATCCTTAAAAACTCCATTTCCACCCCTCCCAGTTCCCAACTATTTTGTCCGCCCAC
AGGCTGAAAGCGCTATTTCTTCCAGAATTGCCATGATTTTTTCCCCACGGGAGGCGTCACTGGCTCCCGT
GTTGTCGGCAGCTTTGATTCGATAAGCAGCATCGCCTGTTTCAGGCTGTCTATGTGTGACTGTTGAGCTG
TAACAAGTTGTCTCAGGTGTTCAATTTCATGTTCTAGTTGCTTTGTTTTACTGGTTTCACCTGTTCTATT
AGGTGTTACATGCTGTTCATCTGTTACATTGTCGATCTGTTCATGGTGAACAGCTTTAAATGCACCAAAA
ACTCGTAAAAGCTCTGATGTATCTATCTTTTTTACACCGTTTTCATCTGTGCATATGGACAGTTTTCCCT
TTGATATGTAACGGTGAACAGTTGTTCTACTTTTGTTTGTTAGTCTTGATGCTTCACTGATAGATACAAG
AGCCATAAGAACCTCAGATCCTTCCGTATTTAGCCAGTATGTTCTCTAGTGTGGTTCGTTGTTTTTGCGT
GAGCCATGAGAACGAACCATTGAGATCATACTTACTTTGCATGTCACTCAAAAATTTTGCCTCAAAACTG
GTGAGCTGAATTTTTGCAGTTAAAGCATCGTGTAGTGTTTTTCTTAGTCCGTTATGTAGGTAGGAATCTG
ATGTAATGGTTGTTGGTATTTTGTCACCATTCATTTTTATCTGGTTGTTCTCAAGTTCGGTTACGAGATC
CATTTGTCTATCTAGTTCAACTTGGAAAATCAACGTATCAGTCGGGCGGCCTCGCTTATCAACCACCAAT
TTCATATTGCTGTAAGTGTTTAAATCTTTACTTATTGGTTTCAAAACCCATTGGTTAAGCCTTTTAAACT
CATGGTAGTTATTTTCAAGCATTAACATGAACTTAAATTCATCAAGGCTAATCTCTATATTTGCCTTGTG
AGTTTTCTTTTGTGTTAGTTCTTTTAATAACCACTCATAAATCCTCATAGAGTATTTGTTTTCAAAAGAC
TTAACATGTTCCAGATTATATTTTATGAATTTTTTTAACTGGAAAAGATAAGGCAATATCTCTTCACTAA
AAACTAATTCTAATTTTTCGCTTGAGAACTTGGCATAGTTTGTCCACTGGAAAATCTCAAAGCCTTTAAC
CAAAGGATTCCTGATTTCCACAGTTCTCGTCATCAGCTCTCTGGTTGCTTTAGCTAATACACCATAAGCA
TTTTCCCTACTGATGTTCATCATCTGAACGTATTGGTTATAAGTGAACGATACCGTCCGTTCTTTCCTTG
TAGGGTTTTCAATCGTGGGGTTGAGTAGTGCCACACAGCATAAAATTAGCTTGGTTTCATGCTCCGTTAA
GTCATAGCGACTAATCGCTAGTTCATTTGCTTTGAAAACAACTAATTCAGACATACATCTCAATTGGTCT
AGGTGATTTTAATCACTATACCAATTGAGATGGGCTAGTCAATGATAATTACTAGTCCTTTTCCTTTGAG
TTGTGGGTATCTGTAAATTCTGCTAGACCTTTGCTGGAAAACTTGTAAATTCTGCTAGACCCTCTGTAAA
TTCCGCTAGACCTTTGTGTGTTTTTTTTGTTTATATTCAAGTGGTTATAATTTATAGAATAAAGAAAGAA
TAAAAAAAGATAAAAAGAATAGATCCCAGCCCTGTGTATAACTCACTACTTTAGTCAGTTCCGCAGTATT
ACAAAAGGATGTCGCAAACGCTGTTTGCTCCTCTACAAAACAGACCTTAAAACCCTAAAGGCTTAAGTAG
CACCCTCGCAAGCTCGGGCAAATCGCTGAATATTCCTTTTGTCTCCGACCATCAGGCACCTGAGTCGCTG
TCTTTTTCGTGACATTCAGTTCGCTGCGCTCACGGCTCTGGCAGTGAATGGGGGTAAATGGCACTACAGG
CGCCTTTTATGGATTCATGCAAGGAAACTACCCATAATACAAGAAAAGCCCGTCACGGGCTTCTCAGGGC
GTTTTATGGCGGGTCTGCTATGTGGTGCTATCTGACTTTTTGCTGTTCAGCAGTTCCTGCCCTCTGATTT
TCCAGTCTGACCACTTCGGATTATCCCGTGACAGGTCATTCAGACTGGCTAATGCACCCAGTAAGGCAGC
GGTATCATCAACAGGCTTACCCGTCTTACTGTCGGGGATCGACGCTCTCCCTTATGCGACTCCTGCATTA
GGAAGCAGCCCAGTAGTAGGTTGAGGCCGTTGAGCACCGCCGCCGCAAGGAATGGTGCATGCAAGGAGAT
GGCGCCCAACAGTCCCCCGGCCACGGGGCCTGCCACCATACCCACGCCGAAACAAGCGCTCATGAGCCCG
AAGTGGCGAGCCCGATCTTCCCCATCGGTGATGTCGGCGATATAGGCGCCAGCAACCGCACCTGTGGCGC
CGGTGATGCCGCCGGGCAGGATAGGTGAAGTAGGCCCACCCGCGAGCGGGTGTTCCTTCTTCACTGTCCC
TTATTCGCACCTGGCGGTGCTCAACGGGAATCCTGCTCTGCGAGGCTGGCCGGCGGCG
[125 nt withheld, positions 4469-4593]
AATCAATCTAAAGTATATATGAGTAAACTTGGTCTGACAGTTACCAATGCTTAATCAGTGAGGCACCTAT
CTCAGCGATCTGTCTATTTCGTTCATCCATAGTTGCCTGACTCCCCGTCGTGTAGATAACTACGATACGG
GAGGGCTTACCATCTGGCCCCAGTGCTGCAATGATACCGCGAGACCCACGCTCACCGGCTCCAGATTTAT
CAGCAATAAACCAGCCAGCCGGAAGGGCCGAGCGCAGAAGTGGTCCTGCAACTTTATCCGCCTCCATCCA
GTCTATTAATTGTTGCCGGGAAGCTAGAGTAAGTAGTTCGCCAGTTAATAGTTTGCGCAACGTTGTTGCC
ATTGCTGCAGGCATCGTGGTGTCACGCTCGTCGTTTGGTATGGCTTCATTCAGCTCCGGTTCCCAACGAT
CAAGGCGAGTTACATGATCCCCCATGTTGTGCAAAAAAGCGGTTAGCTCCTTCGGTCCTCCGATCGTTGT
CAGAAGTAAGTTGGCCGCAGTGTTATCACTCATGGTTATGGCAGCACTGCATAATTCTCTTACTGTCATG
CCATCCGTAAGATGCTTTTCTGTGACTGGTGAGTACTCAACCAAGTCATTCTGAGAATAGTGTATGCGGC
GACCGAGTTGCTCTTGCCCGGCGTCAACACGGGATAATACCGCGCCACATAGCAGAACTTTAAAAGTGCT
CATCATTGGAAAACGTTCTTCGGGGCGAAAACTCTCAAGGATCTTACCGCTGTTGAGATCCAGTTCGATG
TAACCCACTCGTGCACCCAACTGATCTTCAGCATCTTTTACTTTCACCAGCGTTTCTGGGTGAGCAAAAA
CAGGAAGGCAAAATGCCGCAAAAAAGGGAATAAGGGCGACACGGAAATGTTGAATACTCATACTCTTCCT
TTTTCAATATTATTGAAGCATTTATCAGGGTTATTGTCTCATGAGCGGATACATATTTGAATGTATTTAG
AAAAATAAACAAAAGAGTTTGTAGAAACGCAAAAAGGCCATCCGTCAGGATGGCCTTCTGCTTAATTTGA
TGCCTGGCAGTTTATGGCGGGCGTCCTGCCCGCCACCCTCCGGGCCGTTGCTTCGCAACGTTCAAATCCG
CTCCCGGCGGATTTGTCCTACTCAGGAGAGCGTTCACCGACAAACAACAGATAAAACGAAAGGCCCAGTC
TTTCGACTGAGCCTTTCGTTTTATTTGATGCCTGGCAGTTCCCTACTCTCGCATGGGGAGACCCCACACT
ACCATCGGCGCTACGGCGTTTCACTTCTGAGTTCGGCATGGGGTCAGGTGGGACCACCGCGCTACTGCCG
CCAGGCAAATTCTGTTTTATCAGACCGCTTCTGCGTTCTGATTTAATCTGTATCAGGCTGAAAATCTTCT
CTCATCCGCCAAAACAGCCAAGCTTGCATGCCTGCAGGTCGACTCTAGAGGATCCCCTAAAAATAATGAC
CGAGCTAGCTCTAACTGTGGGATGTGATAACGAGTCTTGCTATATGGTGTTTCAGCTTCGTAAATAAATG
AACTCTGCGCTCCATCCTTGTTGCGTACGGAAGCAAAGGACGAGAGATTAGGAAAATCGATTATTTTGGC
TCGTTGAAGATCCGATGCTTCAAACTCAATCACACGATCCGCCTTATTTATTTGCTTTGTTGTACTGTTA
ACCACCTTAGCTCGACTTAATAAAGGCAAATGAGTAAATCGAGTCCATTTCCGTTCTTGCATTGGATTAA
ACCAAACAAAAATACGCCACTCCTTATGACCCGAGTTACGGAATAAATGACCAATATGTACAACCTGCAC
ATTGTCATTAAATGTAGCTAGCCTAACCACTCACTCTTCCCCATAAACCATTTCCAAGAATCTTTGTGCT
TCCTCAGTTATCCGCTCTTTAGATAACGTTGCACTTCTTAATAATCGCCAGCGCCTAAGCTCAACATCTT
CCTGTTTAAGCTTAATAAAAGCTTGGCTAATCCGTCTAATTTGATAATCTTCCACACTCTCTGAGTAACG
CTTTAAGCAAAGCGCTACCAAAGGCAGTTTCTGTAGATTTTTTGCAAGAGAGGTTCCGTTAGGAGTTTGC
TTTAACAGCCAGCTCGATGTCGCTCTTGGGTGATCAAGGCTACTATCTAGACGCTTTATGATTCTTAATA
GTTGTCGTACAGCAATTCGATCTCTTTGGTTCCAATCAACTCTAGGGGCGGGTGCCAGACGCTCTTGTTG
ATGCTGTTGATTCCAGTGAACTAGCCAATCCCTGTCATGTCGGTAAAGCCAAGCGTATAGCACCCCACCC
TCTAAAGACTGTCTTGCCGCCTTAATTCCTTGGTATTTATGCACTAGTTGCTGCCAGTCTTTATGCTTAA
CAGATAAATCTTCAGAGTTAGGTTGCACAGACTGGCTAACAGGTCTTGTCGTTATAGAGTGCTCAGTAAG
AGCACTTGCCTGCTGTAGCGCTTCTATAACCGTTAGTTTTGGCAATAAGGCTTGCCACACAATACTATGC
TGTAAATAACTAAAGGCTTTTCTATGCTTACGGAATATACTTTTCAGCCAACACGTGTCCTTGTTCTCTG
CCAACTTTAAATCCAGTTTCTCTAGTGCCTCATCACTAAAAGTCTGCCTCACTCTCTCCGCCACCAAGTC
ATGACGAATGTGCTTGCTTTTGGTTAGCCCTAGATCCTGCGCTAAGCGCTGATAAAACAGCGTCCACTGC
TCAAGGCTTGGGGAAAGCTCTTGCGCTCGTGGAGCATCTAACAGAGGGGCTATATAAGCAGCTAGTGCTG
TTAATTGAGATAGGGAGTCTTTGGGGTAGTCTGAAAGCAGCTCAGTATGACCCAAAGCCCAAAATTGATG
TCGGTGATCATCTACAGCTCTATCAAAGAAGACTAAAGCACCGTGTTTTGGACAATATGGCAAAGCGGGC
AAATACCAATCTCGTTGCCAAAAGGCTTCCCCATACCTATTTAGCTGAAGAGCAACGCAATCAGGGCAGT
ATCTAAAGCGGTTATCGCTCTTAACTCTAGAAGCAGCGACTCCTAGCATTAAATGCACCGCACCTTGCGC
TTGGTACTCCATTAACCGAATAGCTTCGTCTCGGCGCTCCTTGCCTACAAACGGAGCATATAAAGGGAAT
AAGGTATGCTCATAAATAAGCTGCTGAACAGCGTAACGTCCTGTTTGATGTAGATGTCTTGCTATCACAC
CTAAATGCGAGGGCAGACCTAAGGTAGCGACCACCTTGCGGTTGCCATACACCTCATCCAACAGCTGCTT
AGGACTAACAATCCCTTGATAAACGCCTGCCCGTGCAATAGTGCTATAAATCAGCTCATTCGAGTACGGA
ACAGGAAAGTTTCTCATGGCTAACCTGCTTGTTTAAATAAGCTCGCCATATCCACTATTACCCCTTTCCC
TTTTAACCGTTCATGCATGGTTTTTTCAGGTTGGCGTTGTGAATAGATATAACGTAAATCCGTATCAGGC
AAGCTATCCCAGTCGCTGGGCTTGACTACCTTTATAGCCGAAACCTTTTTACTCTTGGAGGGCTTTTCTA
GTTCTGACACTACCGTTTCGCCTTCCATCAACCACTGCAAAACAAGAGGCAGTAACTTTTGTCTTGTCAT
CGTTGGATTCTGGCTAAACGCTTTTTTAATAGTGGGAATTAACAGGCTTGAATCGTAATCCTCTTTCAGC
ATCAGATATAAATGACGCTGATCTTCGGTATCTAACTCTTGAAGGGCTTTTTCTTCTGGTGTTTGTTCTT
GTATCGCTGCGATATCTAGCTGAAGTTGGATTAACCGTTTATCAATCTCGGGAACGACTAGATCAGAATA
ACGAGCAATGCGTTCTGGGATACCCGAGCGTAATGCCTCTAGCATGGGGTGCACAGGCTTTAACTCATCT
TGATACACTTGCCGCAATAAACCAGCGGTAATACGCTCATTGCCTAAAGCTAGCGCACGGAGCTGAGCGA
GTACAAAAAGTTTTACTACAATGTCCATCACTCCTTGGCTTAGCTCATACCACACATCACGGACCTCATC
CGATAACAGCGCATCTTTGCGTTGTAAAAGCTGTAATTGCCAAAGATTATCCGTAAAAGCGATCCACTCT
TGATTGGGCTTTCCACGTTGCGTTTGTTGTATAGGATCCCAGAATATAGCTCCAAACCCTGCCCCTCTAC
GTGCAGACCGCAAATCAGCCTCAAAAATCTCTCGTGCTTTAGGGGTACCAATCAACATCACTGGTACGCC
AATAATATTCACCATCGTCACAAAAAAGTTCAGCATCTCTTGAGATCCACCCGAACGAGAGCGGCTTAAA
TGCTGAATTTCATCAATAACCAACAACCCTAAAGCATGTGCATTGGCTATTTGCGACATCAAAGCCAACA
TGGTTTCTATACCATGACGTTTTAAGCCATAACGACGCTCATAGTTCGAGCCCAAGGCTCGATCCAACGC
TCTGAAAAAATTCAAGCAGATTTCTTTTAGCGAACCATTATGCGAGCAGTCTATTTTCAAATACACCACC
TGCTCTACATTGAGTTCACGATGGTAAATCACCTGAGGATACGTGGCTAGAATACGATGAAGAGAGGTCG
TCTTCCCACTACCAGAACAACCAATTAACAATAAGCTTTGTGCCGTAGATCGTGCCTCCTCAAAGCGAAA
TGTCTCCAACTCTCCCGTTTGAACACGCTCATAACCATTTTGTAAATGCTTTTGTAAATCTCCTGTTTTA
GGATTTCTGCCTACGTAGCCACCTCGAATCATGACCGAAATACGCTCACTTAGTAGCAAATGCGTACCTA
ATGGCTGAAAATAGTCATCTGGAATACGACAAATGGTATGAGCTCTGATAACACGGGACTTTTGCAAGTC
AGAGGAAGTAAGCTGTAAAGAGGATTTCAGTGATGCAGCACTATTCACTGACTCTTGTAATGGTGGTAAG
GCCTCGATAAAAGGATTATCACGATAAGCCTCTACCCCCGTATCACGATAAACTGCTTGAATCCGGGTAG
CACTCATGACTCATCCTTTTCTGGTGGATCCTGAAATAATTCAGGCACGTATGTGGGTAGGCTGTAATCT
TCTTGATCATCCGCTTCCACTGCGTTGAAAGGAATAACTTTAGCCTCATCACCTGAAGAGCTTGGCTTCA
AATGCTCCGCACGTTTTTTACGCTCCGAGGTCACGGCTTCTTTTTTATTAGTTTTAATCTGCTTAATGCG
TGTTGATTTGGGCTCAGTAGTACTGGGCGTTAACTTATTCGCTTTCTGAATGGTTTGCTGAATAAACGCC
TCAAGCTCCCTGCGTTTAGTTAACTCATCCTGCTTCGCATTGGCTTTATTGTGTTTTTCTTGTGCTTGTA
TATCCCAAACCTCCCAAAATGAGAGACCTTTAAACTGCCGACTACGTTCCGTCAGATTACAGCGCCAAAA
TACACGGCTGCCAACTTGCGGAAACAAATAAATCGTATCAACCAGCACTGGGTCATAAGCCGCTTCTAAA
TGTTGAGGTCTAGCTATATCAGTGCTCCGCTGCAACCAACCCTCACGCAGAATCTCTGACCCCGAGTAAT
ACAAACCCCACAAATTAACGCCAAATGAAGAAATAGAGACCTTTCGGCGAGGCAGTAACGCTACTCGCAA
CTGCTCTTGCTCCACAGCCCTTAAACTACCTGTACGATGCTGCATACCCCATTGCCATAGCTGGACAGGA
ATAGACGGTAAATCTGTAGGAAAATCAGCATCTCGATCGTATTTATCCATCACCAGATGGTTATTTCTGA
ATAAGATCGTACGCAAAATAATTTGTGTGAACTCAAATACCGACAGAGATGCATCTAACCTATAGTCTGT
TTCACCATGGCTTTTGATCCGACTGCCCTCTACAATGCCAGGTGCAAAGGACTTAAACTCGGCTTGTAGT
GTTCTAAAAGTGCTTTCCACTATGCCTTTAGCATCGCCACGTCTAGGTGGAGCACTTTCCACTCGCACAT
TAAAACTAGAAACTAAGGCTTCGACCTGATGACTCATTAATTCGCCACGGTCCGCTAGCAACACATCTGG
CAAACCTACACACGGCCAGTCTGAGCTACTAATCTCAATATCATGCTGGGCACAAATGGCCGTTTTGTCA
GAGCAAGCATTTACAAAAGCCTGCATCGCCACCACATAAGACGGATTTTCAAAGCCGATATAAAAGCCCG
TGATCATCCGACTAAACACATCAATCACAATGTAAAGCGTTGGTCTTCCTATGATTTTTTGGCGATCATG
ATGATCCACTAAATAAATATCAGCAATCGTGGCATCAATCTCATAACGACTCCCAGGGCCTAACGCCTGA
GAAGTGGCTGTACTACTTAAGGGTCGTACGTCTTTTTTATATACCCCTGCTTTAACTCTAGACTTTAAGC
GCTGAGCTTTAGGGTATTCTCGATCATAAAAATAACGAAACTGACGTAGTGTTGGGTAATCCTCTTGGGG
AATGCGAGGAAAATACTGAGCAAACAAGTCCACAAATCGTCTATAGGCAACGGTGGTCTTTGTACCTTTT
TGATTTAACAGGTGCTTTTCTATGGTCAACCTAAAAAGGCGTTCAATCTCGGGCGTTACCTTGGTTCCTT
CACCCTTACCATATTCTCTGGCTCGGCCAATCTTTGCTGTTCCTGTCGCTGAACGTCTTTCCCCTGGTGC
ACCGCTGTTTTTGTAGTCAGGAATTAATGCATTAGGCGTTTGACCACGCTGCCAGTAACGGCGTAACAAC
TTATAAACTGTAGCCTTAGTAACCTTATGTTCTTGGACCACATGCTCAACGAGTTCGCTTCTGACTTTAG
GGTCGAAACGATCCTTACTATTAATAATAGGAAGAATTTTTCGATAATCCTCCTCGCGCTTCTGGAAGCT
GACAGAATCTACAGACGGCTCTTCTAAATCAAGATGTACATAAGGGTCATCAGTTCTAACTAAGCGGCCT
TCATCTAAATACTGCATTAGCAACAACTCAGCCCTAGCTTGTGGAACTCCTTTATCAGCGCTTATTTGCA
TCCAGACAACTTGGCCATCCTCTATAGCCAAAATGCGATACGGATCATTATCAAATAGCACAACCTCATT
AATTTGCCACATAGCGCAACTCCTCCATATTCACTACTTGGCTAATACAGAGATCTGCACACTTATTTGC
CCTGAAAGACTTATAAATATTGAACTTAATAAAACCATTTGCGGTTAAGGCTCGTATCTCACTCAATGTT
TTGCCTAACTCCAAATCATAAGCAATATCAACCTGCTTACAGACATTGATAATGTTTTCATCTCCTTTTT
CTTGCAGGATATGGGCCAATGGGGATAGTTGTGCTAAAAGCTCCGCAGAAACTTCTTCTGTTTTCACTGA
ATAAAGCCATTCAATATTTTCTTTTACTACGGGATTTATTTCTTTATCAGTAAAAATGAACCAAGGAATT
TGCTTTTGCTGCCAATAGCGACGCTCTAGTTCTAGTTTTTCTAAGGTACGCTCGTCTTGTAAGGCTGCTG
CAGGTTTGACTTGAATAGCAAACTGCTCAAAAGGACCATCTTTGCAGTCCACTAAAAAATCAGTAGACAT
AACCTGATCTACACCACGAATAACAGGATGCTTAATACCACTATCTATTGCAATCTGCCTGGTATCACTA
GGTAATAAGGGGAACTGCTCGCGTATATCTAGCACGCTGCTCTCCCACTCAAGACTGAGAAAAACAGCAA
GCTCTAAGTCAGATAGCAAATGATGGACTCGTCCCGTCTTATGAGAATAAATACGGTGGGAACGACCTGA
AGAAGGAACTTCTTGTACTGTTAGCCATGGAATATAGTCTTTACCATGCCCTTGGCCACGCCCCTCTTTA
ATACGACGGGCAATTTGCACTTCAGAAAATGAAGAGTTTGCTTTAGCCATAACAAAAGTCCAGTATGCTT
TTTCACAGCATAACTGGACTGATTTCAGTTTACAACTATTCTGTCTAGTTTAAGACTTGGGTACCGAGCT
CGAATTCGCTAGCCCAAAAAAACGGGTATGGAGAAACAGTAGAGAGTTGCGATAAAAAGCGTCAGGTAGG
ATCCGCTAATCTTATGGATAAAAATGCTATGGCATAGCAAAGTGTGACGCCGTGCAAATAATCAATGTGG
ACTTTTCTGCCGTGATTATAGACACTTTTGTTACGCGTTTTTGTCATGGCTTTGGTCCCGCTTTGTTACA
GAATGCTTTTAATAAGCGGGGTTACCGGTTTGGTTAGCGAGAAGAGCCAGTAAAAGACGCAGTGACGGCA
ATGTCTGATGCAATATGGACAATTGGTTTCTTCTCTGAATGGCGGGAGTATGAAAAGTATGGCTGAAGCG
CAAAATGATCCCCTGCTGCCGGGATACTCGTTTAATGCCCATCTGGTGGCGGGTTTAACGCCGATTGAGG
CCAACGGTTATCTCGATTTTTTTATCGACCGACCGCTGGGAATGAAAGGTTATATTCTCAATCTCACCAT
TCGCGGTCAGGGGGTGGTGAAAAATCAGGGACGAGAATTTGTTTGCCGACCGGGTGATATTTTGCTGTTC
CCGCCAGGAGAGATTCATCACTACGGTCGTCATCCGGAGGCTCGCGAATGGTATCACCAGTGGGTTTACT
TTCGTCCGCGCGCCTACTGGCATGAATGGCTTAACTGGCCGTCAATATTTGCCAATACGGGGTTCTTTCG
CCCGGATGAAGCGCACCAGCCGCATTTCAGCGACCTGTTTGGGCAAATCATTAACGCCGGGCAAGGGGAA
GGGCGCTATTCGGAGCTGCTGGCGATAAATCTGCTTGAGCAATTGTTACTGCGGCGCATGGAAGCGATTA
ACGAGTCGCTCCATCCACCGATGGATAATCGGGTACGCGAGGCTTGTCAGTACATCAGCGATCACCTGGC
AGACAGCAATTTTGATATCGCCAGCGTCGCACAGCATGTTTGCTTGTCGCCGTCGCGTCTGTCACATCTT
TTCCGCCAGCAGTTAGGGATTAGCGTCTTAAGCTGGCGCGAGGACCAACGTATCAGCCAGGCGAAGCTGC
TTTTGAGCACCACCCGGATGCCTATCGCCACCGTCGGTCGCAATGTTGGTTTTGACGATCAACTCTATTT
CTCGCGGGTATTTAAAAAATGCACCGGGGCCAGCCCGAGCGAGTTCCGTGCCGGTTGTGAAGAAAAAGTG
AATGATGTAGCCGTCAAGTTGTCATAATTGGTAACGAATCAGACAATTGACGGCTTGACGGAGTAGCATA
GGGTTTGCAGAATCCCTGCTTCGTCCATTTGACAGGCACATTATGCATCGATGATAAGCTGTCAAACATG
AGCAGATCCTCTACGCCGGACGCATCGTGGCCTGTGGGCGGACAATAAAGTCTTAAACTGAACAAAATAG
ATCTAAACTATGACAATAAAGTCTTAAACTAGACAGAATAGTTGTAAACTGAAATCAGTCCAGTTATGCT
GTGAAAAAGCATACTGGACTTTTGTTATGGCTAAAGCAAACTCTTCATTTTCTGAAGTGCAAATTGCCCG
TCGTATTAAAGAGGGGCGTGGGGTCGACGCGGCCGTGGCGCGCCTCCTAGGTGCTCGAGTGGCGGCCGCT
ATTGACCCATAAACTGCCAGGAATTGGGGATCGGATTCGAGCTCTCAGCGATCGGCTCGTTGCCCTGCGC
CGCTCCAAAGCCCGCGACGCAGCGCCGGCAGGCAGAGCAAGTAGAGGGCAGCGCCTGCAATCCATGCCCA
CCCGTTCCACGTTGTTATAGAAGCCGCATAGATCGCCGTGAAGAGGAGGGGTCCGACGATCGAGGTCAGG
CTGGTGAGCGCCGCCAGTGAGCCTTGCAGCTGCCCCTGACGTTCCTCATCCACCTGCCTGGACAACATTG
CTTGCAGCGCCGGCATTCCGATGCCACCCGAAGCAAGCAGGACCATGATCGGGAACGCCATCCATCCCCG
TGTCGCGAAGGCAAGCAGGATGTAGCCTGTGCCGTCGGCAATCATTCCGAGCATGAGTGCCCGCCTTTCG
CCGAGCCGGGCGGCTACAGGGCCGGTGATCATTGCCTGGGCGAGTGAATGCAGAATGCCAAATGCGGCAA
GCGAAATGCCGATCGTGGTCGCGTCCCAGTGAAAGCGATCCTCGCCGAAAATGACCCAAAGCGCGGCCGG
CACCTGTCCGACAAGTTGCATGATGAAGAAGACCGCCATCAGGGCGGCGACGACGGTCATGCCCCGGGCC
CACCGGAACGAAGCGAGCGGGTTGAGAGCCTCCCGGCGTAACGGCCGGCGTTCGCCTTTGTGCGACTCCG
GCAAAAGGAAACAGCCCGTCAGGAAATTGAGGCCGTTCAAGGCTGCCGCGGCGAAGAACGGAGCGTGGGG
GGAGAAACCGCCCATCAGCCCACCGAGCACAGGTCCCGCGACCATCCCGAACCCGAAACAGGCGCTCATG
AAGCCGAAGTGCCGCGCGCGCTCATCGCCATCAGTGATATCGGCAATATAAGCGCCGGCTACCGCCCCAG
TCGCCCCGGTGATGCCGGCCACGATCCGCCCGATATAGAGAACCCAAAGGAAAGGCGCTGTCGCCATGAT
GGCGTAGTCGACAGTGGCGCCGGCCAGCGAGACGAGCAAGATTGGCCGCCGCCCGAAACGATCCGACAGC
GCGCCCAGCACAGGTGCGCAGGCAAATTGCACCAACGCATACAGCGCCAGCAGAATGCCATAGTGGGCGG
TGACGTCGTTCGAGTGAACCAGATCGCGCAGGAGGCCCGGCAGCACCGGCATAATCAGGCCGATGCCGAC
AGCGTCGAGCGCGACAGTGCTCAGAATTACGATCAGGGGTATGTTGGGTTTCACGTCTGGCCTCCGGACC
AGCCTCCGCTGGTCCGATTGAACGCGCGGATTCTTTATCACTGATAAGTTGGTGGACATATTATGTTTAT
CAGTGATAAAGTGTCAAGCATGACAAAGTTGCAGCCGAATACAGTGATCCGTGCCGCCCTGGACCTGTTG
AACGAGGTCGGCGTAGACGGTCTGACGACACGCAAACTGGCGGAACGGTTGGGGGTTCAGCAGCCGGCGC
TTTACTGGCACTTCAGGAACAAGCGGGCGCTGCTCGACGCACTGGCCGAAGCCATGCTGGCGGAGAATCA
TACGCATTCGGTGCCGAGAGCCGACGACGACTGGCGCTCATTTCTGATCGGGAATGCCCGCAGCTTCAGG
CAGGCGCTGCTCGCCTACCGCGATGGCGCGCGCATCCATGCCGGCACGCGACCGGGCGCACCGCAGATGG
AAACGGCCGACGCGCAGCTTCGCTTCCTCTGCGAGGCGGGTTTTTCGGCCGGGGACGCCGTCAATGCGCT
GATGACAATCAGCTACTTCACTGTTGGGGCCGTGCTTGAGGAGCAGGCCGGCGACAGCGATGCCGGCGAG
CGCGGCGGCACCGTTGAACAGGCTCCGCTCTCGCCGCTGTTGCGGGCCGCGATAGACGCCTTCGACGAAG
CCGGTCCGGACGCAGCGTTCGAGCAGGGACTCGCGGTGATTGTCGATGGATTGGCGAAAAGGAGGCTCGT
TGTCAGGAACGTTGAAGGACCGAGAAAGGGTGCTAAGAAACCATTATTATCATGAAGCTCGCACGCTGCC
GCAAGCACTCAGGGCGCAAGGGCTGCTAAAGGAAGCGGAACACGTAGAAAGCCAGTCCGCAGAAACGGTG
CTGACCCCGGATGAATGTCAGCTACTGGGCTATCTGGACAAGGGAAAACGCAAGCGCAAAGAGAAAGCAG
GTAGCTTGCAGTGGGCTTACATGGCGATAGCTAGACTGGGCGGTTTTATGGACAGCAAGCGAACCGGAAT
TGCCAGCTGGGGCGCCCTCTGGTAAGGTTGGGAAGCCCTGCAAAGTAAACTGGATGGCTTTCTTGCCGCC
AAGGATCTGATGGCGCAGGGGATCAAGATCTGATCAAGAGACAGGATACTAGTGGAGGAAGAAAAA
